Addgene plasmid #185333: pGEX-6P-1 AUP1 292-410 A397D
Purpose: Bacterial expression of AUP1 with GST fusion protein for binding assays
Depositing lab: Allan Weissman. Depositing organization: National Cancer Institute (NCI). Publication: A structurally conserved site in AUP1 binds the E2 enzyme UBE2G2 and is essential for ER-associated degradation. Smith CE, Tsai YC, Liang YH, Khago D, Mariano J, Li J, Tarasov SG, Gergel E, Tsai B, Villaneuva M, Clapp ME, Magidson V, Chari R, Byrd RA, Ji X, Weissman AM. PLoS Biol. 2021 Dec 8;19(12):e3001474. doi: 10.1371/journal.pbio.3001474. eCollection 2021 Dec. PubMed 34879065.
Backbone
  Vector backbone: pGEX-6P-1
  Vector type: Bacterial Expression
Growth in bacteria
  Bacterial resistance: Ampicillin, 100 μg/mL
  Growth temperature: 37°C
  Growth strain: DH5alpha
  Copy number: High Copy
Gene/Insert
  Gene/Insert name: AUP1
  Species: H. sapiens (human)
  Mutation: aa 292-410 only, with mutation A379D
  Entrez Gene: AUP1
  Tag / fusion protein: GST (N terminal on backbone)
  Cloning method: Restriction Enzyme; 5′ cloning site BamHI (unknown if destroyed); 3′ cloning site XhoI (unknown if destroyed)
  Sequencing primers: 5′ -
Terms and licenses: Academic/Nonprofit Terms; Industry Terms: Not Available to Industry
How to cite: pGEX-6P-1 AUP1 292-410 A397D was a gift from Allan Weissman (Addgene plasmid # 185333 ; http://n2t.net/addgene:185333 ; RRID:Addgene_185333)
