[The description below was written by a language model from this plasmid's Addgene catalogue record and pLannotate feature annotations shown in this document.]
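Description:
pGEX-6P-1 AUP1 292-410 A397D is a bacterial expression plasmid built on the pGEX-6P-1 backbone for producing a fragment of human AUP1 as a glutathione S-transferase fusion in E. coli. It replicates from a high-copy ColE1/pMB1-type origin and is selected with ampicillin through the β-lactamase (AmpR) gene and its own promoter. The backbone also carries lacI under its native promoter, so the plasmid supplies its own lac repressor. It retains residual vector sequences as well, including a lac promoter/operator with a lacZα fragment and partial rop and bom elements, none of which contribute to the payload.

Expression is driven by the hybrid tac promoter followed by a lac operator, which keeps transcription repressed until it is induced with IPTG. The open reading frame begins with the Schistosoma japonicum 26 kDa GST. After a short linker it continues into the AUP1 fragment, which was cloned between BamHI and XhoI and covers residues 292–410 only. The insert carries a single alanine-to-aspartate substitution, but the record is inconsistent about its position: the plasmid name gives A397D, whereas the mutation field gives A379D. The feature table does not resolve this.

The N-terminal GST tag allows capture on glutathione resin, which fits the stated purpose of producing GST-AUP1 for binding assays. The associated study concerns a conserved AUP1 site that binds the E2 enzyme UBE2G2 in ER-associated degradation. The point mutant was therefore presumably made to test that interaction against the wild-type fragment, although the record does not state the effect of the mutation.
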