Features (pLannotate 1.2.2; 17 found; start..end, strand, type, name):
    488..509     +  protein_bind   CAP binding site: CAP binding activates transcription in the presence of cAMP. E. coli catabolite activator protein
    524..554     +  promoter       lac promoter: promoter for the E. coli lac operon
    562..578     +  protein_bind   lac operator: The lac repressor binds to the lac operator to inhibit transcription in E. coli. This inhibition can be relieved by adding lactose or isopropyl-β-D-thiogalactopyranoside (IPTG). lac repressor encoded by lacI
    598..771     +  CDS            lacZα: LacZα fragment of β-galactosidase; lacZ fragment
   1035..1151    -  CDS            yciV (fragment): RNAAM_ECOLI - Also known as trpH From Escherichia coli (strain K12).
   1227..1255    +  promoter       tac promoter: strong E. coli promoter; hybrid between the trp and lac UV5 promoters
   1263..1279    +  protein_bind   lac operator: The lac repressor binds to the lac operator to inhibit transcription in E. coli. This inhibition can be relieved by adding lactose or isopropyl-β-D-thiogalactopyranoside (IPTG). lac repressor encoded by lacI
   1302..1955    +  CDS            GST26_SCHJA: Experimental evidence at protein level: Swiss-Prot protein existence level 1. GST isoenzymes appear to play a central role in the parasite detoxification system. Other functions are also suspected including a role in increasing the solubility of haematin in the parasite gut. From Schistosoma japonicum (Blood fluke).
   1992..2360    +  CDS            AUP1 (fragment): AUP1_HUMAN - Experimental evidence at protein level: Swiss-Prot protein existence level 1. (Microbial infection) Following Dengue virus infection, required for induction of lipophagy which facilitates production of virus progeny particles. From Homo sapiens (Human).
   2396..2435    +  CDS            rop (fragment): Rop protein, which maintains plasmids at low copy number; rop
   2537..2577    +  misc_feature   bom (fragment): basis of mobility region from pBR322
   2682..2786    +  promoter       AmpR promoter: bla
   2787..3647    +  CDS            AmpR: β-lactamase; bla; confers resistance to ampicillin, carbenicillin, and related antibiotics
   3818..4406    +  rep_origin     ori: high-copy-number ColE1/pMB1/pBR322/pUC origin of replication
   4592..4643    -  misc_feature   bom (fragment): basis of mobility region from pBR322
   4650..4727    +  promoter       lacI promoter: lacI
   4728..475     +  CDS            lacI (across the origin): lac repressor; lacI; The lac repressor binds to the lac operator to inhibit transcription in E. coli. This inhibition can be relieved by adding lactose or isopropyl-β-D-thiogalactopyranoside (IPTG).
>Addgene plasmid #185333 | pGEX-6P-1 AUP1 292-410 A397D | addgene full sequence | sequence record 399883 | Addgene NGS Result
ATATCTCACTCGCAATCAAATTCAGCCGATAGCGGAACGGGAAGGCGACTGGAGTGCCATGTCCGGTTTT
CAACAAACCATGCAAATGCTGAATGAGGGCATCGTTCCCACTGCGATGCTGGTTGCCAACGATCAGATGG
CGCTGGGCGCAATGCGCGCCATTACCGAGTCCGGGCTGCGCGTTGGTGCGGATATCTCGGTAGTGGGATA
CGACGATACCGAAGACAGCTCATGTTATATCCCGCCGTTAACCACCATCAAACAGGATTTTCGCCTGCTG
GGGCAAACCAGCGTGGACCGCTTGCTGCAACTCTCTCAGGGCCAGGCGGTGAAGGGCAATCAGCTGTTGC
CCGTCTCACTGGTGAAAAGAAAAACCACGCTAGCGCCCAATACGCAAACCGCCTCTCCCCGCGCGTTGGC
CGATTCATTAATGCAGCTGGCACGACAGGTTTCCCGACTGGAAAGCGGGCAGTGAGCGCAACGCAATTAA
TGTAAGTTAGCTCACTCATTAGGCACCCCAGGCTTTACACTTTATGCTTCCGGCTCGTATGTTGTGTGGA
ATTGTGAGCGGATAACAATTTCACACAGGAAACAGCTATGACCATGATTACGGATTCACTGGCCGTCGTT
TTACAACGTCGTGACTGGGAAAACCCTGGCGTTACCCAACTTAATCGCCTTGCAGCACATCCCCCTTTCG
CCAGCTGGCGTAATAGCGAAGAGGCCCGCACCGATCGCCCTTCCCAACAGTTGCGCAGCCTGAATGGCGA
ATGGCGCTTTGCCTGGTTTCCGGCACCAGAAGCGGTGCCGGAAAGCTGGCTGGAGTGCGATCTTCCTGAG
GCCGATACTGTCGTCGTCCCCTCAAACTGGCAGATGCACGGTTACGATGCGCCCATCTACACCAACGTGA
CCTATCCCATTACGGTCAATCCGCCGTTTGTTCCCACGGAGAATCCGACGGGTTGTTACTCGCTCACATT
TAATGTTGATGAAAGCTGGCTACAGGAAGGCCAGACGCGAATTATTTTTGATGGCGTTGGAATTAGCTTA
TCGACTGCACGGTGCACCAATGCTTCTGGCGTCAGGCAGCCATCGGAAGCTGTGGTATGGCTGTGCAGGT
CGTAAATCACTGCATAATTCGTGTCGCTCAAGGCGCACTCCCGTTCTGGATAATGTTTTTTGCGCCGACA
TCATAACGGTTCTGGCAAATATTCTGAAATGAGCTGTTGACAATTAATCATCGGCTCGTATAATGTGTGG
AATTGTGAGCGGATAACAATTTCACACAGGAAACAGTATTCATGTCCCCTATACTAGGTTATTGGAAAAT
TAAGGGCCTTGTGCAACCCACTCGACTTCTTTTGGAATATCTTGAAGAAAAATATGAAGAGCATTTGTAT
GAGCGCGATGAAGGTGATAAATGGCGAAACAAAAAGTTTGAATTGGGTTTGGAGTTTCCCAATCTTCCTT
ATTATATTGATGGTGATGTTAAATTAACACAGTCTATGGCCATCATACGTTATATAGCTGACAAGCACAA
CATGTTGGGTGGTTGTCCAAAAGAGCGTGCAGAGATTTCAATGCTTGAAGGAGCGGTTTTGGATATTAGA
TACGGTGTTTCGAGAATTGCATATAGTAAAGACTTTGAAACTCTCAAAGTTGATTTTCTTAGCAAGCTAC
CTGAAATGCTGAAAATGTTCGAAGATCGTTTATGTCATAAAACATATTTAAATGGTGATCATGTAACCCA
TCCTGACTTCATGTTGTATGACGCTCTTGATGTTGTTTTATACATGGACCCAATGTGCCTGGATGCGTTC
CCAAAATTAGTTTGTTTTAAAAAACGTATTGAAGCTATCCCACAAATTGATAAGTACTTGAAATCCAGCA
AGTATATAGCATGGCCTTTGCAGGGCTGGCAAGCCACGTTTGGTGGTGGCGACCATCCTCCAAAATCGGA
TCTGGAAGTTCTGTTCCAGGGGCCCCTGGGATCCCCGGAATTCTCTCCTGATGTGCAACTGGCAACTCTG
GCTCAGAGAGTCAAGGAAGTTTTGCCCCATGTGCCATTGGGTGTCATCCAGAGAGACCTGGCCAAGACTG
GCTGTGTAGACTTGACTATCACTAATCTGCTTGAGGGGGCCGTAGCTTTCATGCCTGAAGACATCACCAA
GGGAACTCAGTCCCTACCCACAGCCTCTGCCTCCAAGTTTCCCAGCTCTGGCCCGGTGACCCCTCAGCCA
ACAGCCCTAACATTTGCCAAGTCTTCCTGGGCCCGGCAGGAGAGCCTGCAGGAGCGCAAGCAAGCACTAT
ATGAATACGACAGAAGGAGATTCACAGAGAGACGAGCCCAGGAGGCTGACTGACTCGAGCGGCCGCATCG
TGACTGACTGACGATCTGCCTCGCGCGTTTCGGTGATGACGGTGAAAACCTCTGACACATGCAGCTCCCG
GAGACGGTCACAGCTTGTCTGTAAGCGGATGCCGGGAGCAGACAAGCCCGTCAGGGCGCGTCAGCGGGTG
TTGGCGGGTGTCGGGGCGCAGCCATGACCCAGTCACGTAGCGATAGCGGAGTGTATAATTCTTGAAGACG
AAAGGGCCTCGTGATACGCCTATTTTTATAGGTTAATGTCATGATAATAATGGTTTCTTAGACGTCAGGT
GGCACTTTTCGGGGAAATGTGCGCGGAACCCCTATTTGTTTATTTTTCTAAATACATTCAAATATGTATC
CGCTCATGAGACAATAACCCTGATAAATGCTTCAATAATATTGAAAAAGGAAGAGTATGAGTATTCAACA
TTTCCGTGTCGCCCTTATTCCCTTTTTTGCGGCATTTTGCCTTCCTGTTTTTGCTCACCCAGAAACGCTG
GTGAAAGTAAAAGATGCTGAAGATCAGTTGGGTGCACGAGTGGGTTACATCGAACTGGATCTCAACAGCG
GTAAGATCCTTGAGAGTTTTCGCCCCGAAGAACGTTTTCCAATGATGAGCACTTTTAAAGTTCTGCTATG
TGGCGCGGTATTATCCCGTGTTGACGCCGGGCAAGAGCAACTCGGTCGCCGCATACACTATTCTCAGAAT
GACTTGGTTGAGTACTCACCAGTCACAGAAAAGCATCTTACGGATGGCATGACAGTAAGAGAATTATGCA
GTGCTGCCATAACCATGAGTGATAACACTGCGGCCAACTTACTTCTGACAACGATCGGAGGACCGAAGGA
GCTAACCGCTTTTTTGCACAACATGGGGGATCATGTAACTCGCCTTGATCGTTGGGAACCGGAGCTGAAT
GAAGCCATACCAAACGACGAGCGTGACACCACGATGCCTGCAGCAATGGCAACAACGTTGCGCAAACTAT
TAACTGGCGAACTACTTACTCTAGCTTCCCGGCAACAATTAATAGACTGGATGGAGGCGGATAAAGTTGC
AGGACCACTTCTGCGCTCGGCCCTTCCGGCTGGCTGGTTTATTGCTGATAAATCTGGAGCCGGTGAGCGT
GGGTCTCGCGGTATCATTGCAGCACTGGGGCCAGATGGTAAGCCCTCCCGTATCGTAGTTATCTACACGA
CGGGGAGTCAGGCAACTATGGATGAACGAAATAGACAGATCGCTGAGATAGGTGCCTCACTGATTAAGCA
TTGGTAACTGTCAGACCAAGTTTACTCATATATACTTTAGATTGATTTAAAACTTCATTTTTAATTTAAA
AGGATCTAGGTGAAGATCCTTTTTGATAATCTCATGACCAAAATCCCTTAACGTGAGTTTTCGTTCCACT
GAGCGTCAGACCCCGTAGAAAAGATCAAAGGATCTTCTTGAGATCCTTTTTTTCTGCGCGTAATCTGCTG
CTTGCAAACAAAAAAACCACCGCTACCAGCGGTGGTTTGTTTGCCGGATCAAGAGCTACCAACTCTTTTT
CCGAAGGTAACTGGCTTCAGCAGAGCGCAGATACCAAATACTGTCCTTCTAGTGTAGCCGTAGTTAGGCC
ACCACTTCAAGAACTCTGTAGCACCGCCTACATACCTCGCTCTGCTAATCCTGTTACCAGTGGCTGCTGC
CAGTGGCGATAAGTCGTGTCTTACCGGGTTGGACTCAAGACGATAGTTACCGGATAAGGCGCAGCGGTCG
GGCTGAACGGGGGGTTCGTGCACACAGCCCAGCTTGGAGCGAACGACCTACACCGAACTGAGATACCTAC
AGCGTGAGCTATGAGAAAGCGCCACGCTTCCCGAAGGGAGAAAGGCGGACAGGTATCCGGTAAGCGGCAG
GGTCGGAACAGGAGAGCGCACGAGGGAGCTTCCAGGGGGAAACGCCTGGTATCTTTATAGTCCTGTCGGG
TTTCGCCACCTCTGACTTGAGCGTCGATTTTTGTGATGCTCGTCAGGGGGGCGGAGCCTATGGAAAAACG
CCAGCAACGCGGCCTTTTTACGGTTCCTGGCCTTTTGCTGGCCTTTTGCTCACATGTTCTTTCCTGCGTT
ATCCCCTGATTCTGTGGATAACCGTATTACCGCCTTTGAGTGAGCTGATACCGCTCGCCGCAGCCGAACG
ACCGAGCGCAGCGAGTCAGTGAGCGAGGAAGCGGAAGAGCGCCTGATGCGGTATTTTCTCCTTACGCATC
TGTGCGGTATTTCACACCGCATAAATTCCGACACCATCGAATGGCGCAAAACCTTTCGCGGTATGGCATG
ATAGCGCCCGGAAGAGAGTCAATTCAGGGTGGTGAATGTGAAACCAGTAACGTTATACGATGTCGCAGAG
TATGCCGGTGTCTCTTATCAGACCGTTTCCCGCGTGGTGAACCAGGCCAGCCACGTTTCTGCGAAAACGC
GGGAAAAAGTGGAAGCGGCGATGGCGGAGCTGAATTACATTCCCAACCGCGTGGCACAACAACTGGCGGG
CAAACAGTCGTTGCTGATTGGCGTTGCCACCTCCAGTCTGGCCCTGCACGCGCCGTCGCAAATTGTCGCG
GCGATTAAATCTCGCGCCGATCAACTGGGTGCCAGCGTGGTGGTGTCGATGGTAGAACGAAGCGGCGTCG
AAGCCTGTAAAGCGGCGGTGCACAATCTTCTCGCGCAACGCGTCAGTGGGCTGATCATTAACTATCCGCT
GGATGACCAGGATGCCATTGCTGTGGAAGCTGCCTGCACTAATGTTCCGGCGTTATTTCTTGATGTCTCT
GACCAGACACCCATCAACAGTATTATTTTCTCCCATGAAGACGGTACGCGACTGGGCGTGGAGCATCTGG
TCGCATTGGGTCACCAGCAAATCGCGCTGTTAGCGGGCCCATTAAGTTCTGTCTCGGCGCGTCTGCGTCT
GGCTGGCTGGCATAA
